>Addgene plasmid #226482 | POC1541 | addgene full sequence | sequence record 463792 | Addgene NGS Result
CACTCTGTGGTGCAGTACCTCTCACGACTAGGTCTCACCATTACATATGCCAAGTACCCAGAAAGATGTC
TGGAACATGGCAACACCCACCACAGAAGTAGTAGCTGCAATTATTGCCTCCTTAAAACAGTGGAGATGTC
ACCCATCGGGGCTAGAGAGAATTTGGGAAATCCTGATCTGCTTCTGGTTTCAGGTGGGGAATCCTGTAGG
ACCAGCAGGAACACGGCTGCCTCAGTGCAGCTGGCACAGGGCACTGCCAGCCCAGAGCAACTCAGAGCTC
AGAACACTCTGGGGTCCGAAGTCACAATGTCACAGTAGCCCCCATGACCAAGAGAGACGGTTCCAGAAGT
GCAGGGCAACTCCATATGACATGCCGGAAGTATTAGCTCAAATCAACCTTGTCCTGTCTAACCACTTACT
CTACTGATCGGATGAGGCCCATCCACATTATTGATGGTAATTTTCTTTTTGTAAAGTCAGCTAATTCAGC
ATGGGGAAGGGGGTCATGGTAGACATGGGGGAGGGCTGGTCTCTCCACCTCCTCACACTAGGCTAACAGG
GACACAGACACATTCAGATGCCTTTGCAGACTGAATCATCCTCGCATAGCCAGGATCTTCCTTTTGTGTT
TAATTGGGTCGTGGTAGGAAACTGAAGTTCAAATAAATAGGTTGTTGTGAATGTTAATAAAATACATCCT
ATTGATACATGGAAATACTGAAATCTTAAAACCAAATAACACTGAATATCTTTTAGTTAATTTAGAATAA
ATAAAAATTAAAGTGTAGTAATTCATTCTCTCTTTTGAAGCGCTATTGTCTATTGTTGTATAATAAATAA
CATGAAGTTTGACAACCCAAAACAACAAATACTTATCATCTCCCACAGTTTCCAGTGGTCAGGAATCTGG
GAGAGATTTCCTTGAGTGCTTCTGGCTCAGGGCCTCTCACAAGGTTTATTGGGGGACACACCTGTCAGAG
AATATGGGGAGGGAGCCAGAGAACCCTGGGAAAAGTGGCACATCCAGAGGCAAGGCCGACTCCAGTCCTG
GACAAAAGGAAAGAAGGGTTGTTGGACGCATCCTAGACCACAGGCAATCTGAGGAGAGTTGAGCAAGGCC
ATGGAGGAGTCCTCCAGCCACAGATGGCCAACAGAGGAGTCTCCTGTTGCCCAGGAATGGTCTGTCTTAG
TGTCCCTGCTGTTACGTGTCAGTGGCTGGGAACAGCCCATGGGAAGCAGGGCCTCTGCACCAATGCTGCT
GAGAATGACAGAGCACGGGAGGGAGGCCTTGGGAAATTTCCTGGAAATGAGACTGAGACCTAGTCGTGAG
AGGTACTGCACCACGAAGTGTGCGGCCGCCTTCAGCGGCCGCACGAATAAATACCTGTGACGGAAGATCA
CTTCGCAGAATAAATAAATCCTGGTGTCCCTGTTGATACCGGGAAGCCCTGGGCCAACTTTTGGCGAAAA
TGAGACGTTGATCGGCACGTAAGAGGTTCCAACTTTCACCATAATGAAATAAGATCACTACCGGGCGTAT
TTTTTGAGTTATCGAGATTTTCAGGAGCTAAGGAAGCTAAAATGGAGAAAAAAATCACTGGATATACCAC
CGTTGATATATCCCAATGGCATCGTAAAGAACATTTTGAGGCATTTCAGTCAGTTGCTCAATGTACCTAT
AACCAGACCGTTCAGCTGGATATTACGGCCTTTTTAAAGACCGTAAAGAAAAATAAGCACAAGTTTTATC
CGGCCTTTATTCACATTCTTGCCCGCCTGATGAATGCTCATCCGGAGTTCCGTATGGCAATGAAAGACGG
TGAGCTGGTGATATGGGATAGTGTTCACCCTTGTTACACCGTTTTCCATGAGCAAACTGAAACGTTTTCA
TCGCTCTGGAGTGAATACCACGACGATTTCCGGCAGTTTCTACACATATATTCGCAAGATGTGGCGTGTT
ACGGTGAAAACCTGGCCTATTTCCCTAAAGGGTTTATTGAGAATATGTTTTTCGTCTCAGCCAATCCCTG
GGTGAGTTTCACCAGTTTTGATTTAAACGTGGCCAATATGGACAACTTCTTCGCCCCCGTTTTCACCATG
GGCAAATATTATACGCAAGGCGACAAGGTGCTGATGCCGCTGGCGATTCAGGTTCATCATGCCGTTTGTG
ATGGCTTCCATGTCGGCAGAATGCTTAATGAATTACAACAGTACTGCGATGAGTGGCAGGGCGGGGCGTA
AGAGCCTGTTTAATAAGATGATCTTCTTGAGATCGTTTTGGTCTGCGCGTAATCTCTTGCTCTGAAAACG
AAAAAACCGCCTTGCAGGGCGGTTTTTCGAAGGTTCTCTGAGCTACCAACTCTTTGAACCGAGGTAACTG
GCTTGGAGGAGCGCAGTCACCAAAACTTGTCCTTTCAGTTTAGCCTTAACCGGCGCATGACTTCAAGACT
AACTCCTCTAAATCAATTACCAGTGGCTGCTGCCAGTGGTGCTTTTGCATGTCTTTCCGGGTTGGACTCA
AGACGATAGTTACCGGATAAGGCGCAGCGGTCGGACTGAACGGGGGGTTCGTGCATACAGTCCAGCTTGG
AGCGAACTGCCTACCCGGAACTGAGTGTCAGGCGTGGAATGAGACAAACGCGGCCATAACAGCGGAATGA
CACCGGTAAACCGAAAGGCAGGAACAGGAGAGCGCACGAGGGAGCCGCCAGGGGGAAACGCCTGGTATCT
TTATAGTCCTGTCGGGTTTCGCCACCACTGATTTGAGCGTCAGATTTCGTGATGCTTGTCAGGGGGGCGG
AGCCTATGGAAAAACGGCTTTGCCGCGGCCCTCTCACTTCCCTGTTAAGTATCTTCCTGGCATCTTCCAG
GAAATCTCCGCCCCGTTCGTAAGCCATTTCCGCTCGCCGCAGTCGAACGACCGAGCGTAGCGAGTCAGTG
AGCGAGGAAGCGGAATATATCCTGTATCACATATTCTGCTGACGCACCGGTGCAGCCTTTTTTCTCCTGC
CACATGAAGCACTTCACTGACACCCTCATCAGTGCCAACATAGTAAGCCAGTATACACTCCGCTAGCGCG
CAAGCGGCCGCA
Features (pLannotate 1.2.2; 6 found; start..end, strand, type, name):
   1253..1324    +  CDS            HCP5 (fragment): HCP5_HUMAN - Experimental evidence at transcript level: Swiss-Prot protein existence level 2. From Homo sapiens (Human).
   1479..1581    +  promoter       cat promoter: promoter of the E. coli cat gene encoding chloramphenicol acetyltransferase
   1582..2238    +  CDS            cat: CAT_ECOLX - Experimental evidence at protein level: Swiss-Prot protein existence level 1. This enzyme is an effector of chloramphenicol resistance in bacteria. From Escherichia coli. This protein is used as a marker in many commonly used cloning vectors, such as pACYC184.
   2267..2812    +  rep_origin     p15A ori: Plasmids containing the medium-copy-number p15A origin of replication can be propagated in E. coli cells that contain a second plasmid with the ColE1 origin.
   2900..2955    +  rep_origin     RSF ori (fragment): Plasmids containing the RSF 1030 origin of replication can be propagated in E. coli cells that contain additional plasmids with compatible origins.
   3054..3075    -  misc_feature   bom (fragment): basis of mobility region from pBR322
