[The description below was written by a language model from this plasmid's Addgene catalogue record and pLannotate feature annotations shown in this document.]
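Description:
POC1541 (pMOLC360_VR_I7) is a small bacterial cloning plasmid of about 3.1 kb that serves as a donor of one DNA part in the UniClo hierarchical assembly system. It is built on a self-made minimal backbone, pMXLC (about 1.8 kb), which the feature table shows to consist essentially of a chloramphenicol acetyltransferase (cat) gene driven by its native cat promoter and a p15A origin of replication. The p15A origin gives low-to-medium copy number in E. coli and is compatible with ColE1-type plasmids. Short matches to an RSF origin and to the pBR322 bom region are also annotated, but these are only fragments and probably reflect sequence similarity in the origin-flanking region rather than separate functional elements. Although the record classes the plasmid as a bacterial expression vector, no promoter driving the insert is annotated.

The payload is insert I7, a roughly 1.27 kb fragment described as a modified piece of the human MICA gene, flanked by BsaI sites so that it can be released by Type IIS digestion. The only annotation within it is a short fragment matching HCP5, a human MHC-region gene; this appears to be a homology hit and not an intended coding sequence. According to the record, I7 is meant to be assembled into the recipient vector POC1519 (pMOBK360_VM) using site-selective methylation protection, in which methylation blocks cleavage at chosen restriction sites so that only the intended sites are cut. This is the mechanism the UniClo method relies on for scarless, multi-level assembly without sequence constraints. The record does not state which methylase or which sites are involved.
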