Addgene plasmid #226482: POC1541
Purpose: pMOLC360_VR_I7 (Chloramphenicol R) containing the insert I7 to be assembled in POC1519 (pMOBK360_VM) using the site-selective methylation protection
Depositing lab: Christopher A. O'Callaghan. Depositing organization: University of Oxford. Publication: UniClo: scarless hierarchical DNA assembly without sequence constraint. Flores-Fernandez CN, Lin D, Robins K, O'Callaghan CA. Nucleic Acids Res. 2025 Jun 20;53(12):gkaf548. doi: 10.1093/nar/gkaf548. PubMed 40548934.
Backbone
  Vector backbone: pMXLC
  Backbone manufacturer: Self-made
  Backbone size w/o insert (bp): 1821
  Total vector size (bp): 3092
  Vector type: Bacterial Expression
Growth in bacteria
  Bacterial resistance: Chloramphenicol, 25 μg/mL
  Growth temperature: 37°C
  Growth strain: DH5alpha
  Copy number: Low Copy
Gene/Insert
  Gene/Insert name: DNA fragment flanked by BsaI sites (alt name: MICA gene fragment modified)
  Species: H. sapiens (human)
  Insert size (bp): 1266
Terms and licenses: Academic/Nonprofit Terms; Industry Terms: Not Available to Industry
Depositor comments: The DH10B strain should be used for expression of this plasmid.
How to cite: POC1541 was a gift from Christopher A. O'Callaghan (Addgene plasmid # 226482 ; http://n2t.net/addgene:226482 ; RRID:Addgene_226482)
